Addgene plasmid #113450: pLenti NL
Purpose: Lentiviral NanoLuc control expression vector
Depositing lab: Erich Wanker. Depositing organization: Max-Delbrueck-Centrum fuer Molekulare Medizin (MDC). Publication: LuTHy: a double-readout bioluminescence-based two-hybrid technology for quantitative mapping of protein-protein interactions in mammalian cells. Trepte P, Kruse S, Kostova S, Hoffmann S, Buntru A, Tempelmeier A, Secker C, Diez L, Schulz A, Klockmeier K, Zenkner M, Golusik S, Rau K, Schnoegl S, Garner CC, Wanker EE. Mol Syst Biol. 2018 Jul 11;14(7):e8071. doi: 10.15252/msb.20178071. PubMed 29997244.
Backbone
  Vector backbone: FUGW
  Backbone manufacturer: FUGW was a gift from David Baltimore (Addgene plasmid # 14883)
  Total vector size (bp): 9786
  Vector type: Mammalian Expression, Lentiviral, Luciferase
Growth in bacteria
  Bacterial resistance: Ampicillin, 100 μg/mL
  Growth temperature: 37°C
  Growth strain: NEB Stable
  Copy number: High Copy
Gene/Insert
  Gene/Insert name: NanoLuc
  Insert size (bp): 510
  Promoter: hUbC
  Tag / fusion protein: cmyc (N terminal on insert)
  Cloning method: Unknown
  Sequencing primers: 5′ tgaagctccggttttgaact; 3′ ggcattaaagcagcgtatcc
Resource information
  A portion of this plasmid was derived from a plasmid made by: Viral Core Facility (VCF) of the Charité – Universitätsmedizin Berlin
Terms and licenses: Academic/Nonprofit Terms; Industry Terms: Not Available to Industry
How to cite: pLenti NL was a gift from Erich Wanker (Addgene plasmid # 113450 ; http://n2t.net/addgene:113450 ; RRID:Addgene_113450)
