[The description below was written by a language model from this plasmid's Addgene catalogue record and pLannotate feature annotations shown in this document.]
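Description:
pLenti NL is a lentiviral transfer plasmid built on the FUGW backbone that expresses NanoLuc luciferase in mammalian cells and is catalogued as a NanoLuc control vector. The payload is a human codon-optimized NanoLuc coding sequence of about 510 bp driven by the human ubiquitin C (hUbC) promoter, which gives broad constitutive expression. According to the catalogue entry, the luciferase carries an N-terminal c-myc epitope tag. The feature table does not annotate this tag separately, although there is a short unannotated gap between the promoter and the luciferase ORF. A WPRE lies downstream of the insert to enhance transcript stability and expression.

The viral framework follows the usual HIV-1-derived design. A CMV enhancer/promoter fused to a truncated 5' LTR drives genomic RNA production in packaging cells. It is followed by the Ψ packaging signal with a partial gag sequence, the RRE for Rev-dependent nuclear export, and the cPPT/CTS element that aids nuclear import of the reverse-transcribed genome. A second truncated LTR closes the proviral unit after the WPRE, with a bGH polyadenylation signal beyond it. The short nef, Rev and gag annotations are residual HIV-1 sequence fragments rather than expressed genes.

Outside the LTRs, the backbone carries a high-copy ColE1/pUC origin and AmpR for propagation and ampicillin selection in E. coli, plus an f1 origin. It also carries an SV40/EM7-driven BleoR cassette, which is not packaged into virus.

The listed size (9,786 bp) differs slightly from the sequenced record (9,830 nt). The associated publication describes a bioluminescence-based two-hybrid assay for protein–protein interactions, in which an unfused NanoLuc construct would plausibly serve as a donor-only reference. The record itself states only "control".
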