Features (pLannotate 1.2.2; 30 found; start..end, strand, type, name):
     55..1266    +  promoter       UbC promoter: human ubiquitin C promoter
   1332..1844    +  CDS            Nluc: NanoLuc® luciferase human codon-optimized
   1931..1955    +  misc_feature   MCS (fragment): pBluescript multiple cloning site
   1955..2543    +  misc_feature   WPRE: woodchuck hepatitis virus posttranscriptional regulatory element
   2480..3061    +  CDS            nef (fragment): NEF_HV1H2 - Experimental evidence at protein level: Swiss-Prot protein existence level 1. Extracellular Nef protein targets CD4(+) T-lymphocytes for apoptosis by interacting with CXCR4 surface receptors. From Human immunodeficiency virus type 1 group M subtype B (isolate HXB2) (HIV-1).
   3068..3248    +  LTR            5' LTR (truncated): truncated 5' long terminal repeat (LTR) from HIV-1
   3280..3504    +  polyA_signal   bGH poly(A) signal: bovine growth hormone polyadenylation signal
   3508..3529    +  promoter       SV40 promoter (fragment): SV40 enhancer and early promoter
   3550..3978    +  rep_origin     f1 ori (sequence partly withheld): f1 bacteriophage origin of replication; arrow indicates direction of (+) strand synthesis
   3992..4321    +  promoter       SV40 promoter: SV40 enhancer and early promoter
   4369..4416    +  promoter       EM7 promoter: synthetic bacterial promoter&nbsp
   4435..4809    +  CDS            BleoR: antibiotic-binding protein; Sh ble from Streptoalloteichus hindustanus; confers resistance to bleomycin, phleomycin, and Zeocin™
   4819..4944    +  CDS            ble (fragment): BLE_KLEPN - Experimental evidence at protein level: Swiss-Prot protein existence level 1. Binding protein with a strong affinity to the bleomycin family of antibiotics. Binds to CL990; an antimitotic-antibiotic compound. From Klebsiella pneumoniae.
   4939..5060    +  polyA_signal   SV40 poly(A) signal: SV40 polyadenylation signal
   5133..5149    -  protein_bind   lac operator: The lac repressor binds to the lac operator to inhibit transcription in E. coli. This inhibition can be relieved by adding lactose or isopropyl-β-D-thiogalactopyranoside (IPTG). lac repressor encoded by lacI
   5157..5187    -  promoter       lac promoter: promoter for the E. coli lac operon
   5202..5223    -  protein_bind   CAP binding site: CAP binding activates transcription in the presence of cAMP. E. coli catabolite activator protein
   5236..5328    -  CDS            lacI (fragment): lac repressor; lacI; The lac repressor binds to the lac operator to inhibit transcription in E. coli. This inhibition can be relieved by adding lactose or isopropyl-β-D-thiogalactopyranoside (IPTG).
   5511..6099    -  rep_origin     ori: high-copy-number ColE1/pMB1/pBR322/pUC origin of replication
   6270..7130    -  CDS            AmpR: β-lactamase; bla; confers resistance to ampicillin, carbenicillin, and related antibiotics
   7131..7235    -  promoter       AmpR promoter: bla
   7294..7346    -  misc_feature   bom (fragment): basis of mobility region from pBR322
   7501..7880    +  enhancer       CMV enhancer: human cytomegalovirus immediate early enhancer
   7881..8080    +  promoter       CMV promoter: human cytomegalovirus (CMV) immediate early promoter
   8098..8278    +  LTR            5' LTR (truncated): truncated 5' long terminal repeat (LTR) from HIV-1
   8325..8450    +  misc_feature   HIV-1 Ψ: packaging signal of human immunodeficiency virus type 1
   8434..8797    +  CDS            HIV-1 gag (fragment): gag protein from human immunodeficiency virus 1; gag
   8943..9176    +  misc_feature   RRE: The Rev response element (RRE) of HIV-1 allows for Rev-dependent mRNA export from the nucleus to the cytoplasm.
   9553..9653    +  CDS            Rev (fragment): human immunodeficiency virus 1 (HIV-1) Rev protein; rev; enhances nuclear export of unspliced and incompletely spliced viral mRNAs
   9703..9820    +  misc_feature   cPPT/CTS: central polypurine tract and central termination sequence of HIV-1
>Addgene plasmid #113450 | pLenti NL | addgene full sequence | sequence record 218344 | Addgene NGS Result
ACAGGGACAGCAGAGATCCAGTTTGGTTAATTAACCCGTGTCGGCTCCAGATCTGGCCTCCGCGCCGGGT
TTTGGCGCCTCCCGCGGGCGCCCCCCTCCTCACGGCGAGCGCTGCCACGTCAGACGAAGGGCGCAGCGAG
CGTCCTGATCCTTCCGCCCGGACGCTCAGGACAGCGGCCCGCTGCTCATAAGACTCGGCCTTAGAACCCC
AGTATCAGCAGAAGGACATTTTAGGACGGGACTTGGGTGACTCTAGGGCACTGGTTTTCTTTCCAGAGAG
CGGAACAGGCGAGGAAAAGTAGTCCCTTCTCGGCGATTCTGCGGAGGGATCTCCGTGGGGCGGTGAACGC
CGATGATTATATAAGGACGCGCCGGGTGTGGCACAGCTAGTTCCGTCGCAGCCGGGATTTGGGTCGCGGT
TCTTGTTTGTGGATCGCTGTGATCGTCACTTGGTGAGTAGCGGGCTGCTGGGCTGGCCGGGGCTTTCGTG
GCCGCCGGGCCGCTCGGTGGGACGGAAGCGTGTGGAGAGACCGCCAAGGGCTGTAGTCTGGGTCCGCGAG
CAAGGTTGCCCTGAACTGGGGGTTGGGGGGAGCGCAGCAAAATGGCGGCTGTTCCCGAGTCTTGAATGGA
AGACGCTTGTGAGGCGGGCTGTGAGGTCGTTGAAACAAGGTGGGGGGCATGGTGGGCGGCAAGAACCCAA
GGTCTTGAGGCCTTCGCTAATGCGGGAAAGCTCTTATTCGGGTGAGATGGGCTGGGGCACCATCTGGGGA
CCCTGACGTGAAGTTTGTCACTGACTGGAGAACTCGGTTTGTCGTCTGTTGCGGGGGCGGCAGTTATGGC
GGTGCCGTTGGGCAGTGCACCCGTACCTTTGGGAGCGCGCGCCCTCGTCGTGTCGTGACGTCACCCGTTC
TGTTGGCTTATAATGCAGGGTGGGGCCACCTGCCGGTAGGTGTGCGGTAGGCTTTTCTCCGTCGCAGGAC
GCAGGGTTCGGGCCTAGGGTAGGCTCTCCTGAATCGACAGGCGCCGGACCTCTGGTGAGGGGAGGGATAA
GTGAGGCGTCAGTTTCTTTGGTCGGTTTTATGTACCTATCTTCTTAAGTAGCTGAAGCTCCGGTTTTGAA
CTATGCGCTCGGGGTTGGCGAGTGTGTTTTGTGAAGTTTTTTAGGCACCTTTTGAAATGTAATCATTTGG
GTCAATATGTAATTTTCAGTGTTAGACTAGTAAATTGTCCGCTAAATTCTGGCCGTTTTTGGCTTTTTTG
TTAGACGAAGCTTGGGCCCGGGAATTAATTCGCTAGCACCATGGAACAGAAACTGATCTCTGAAGAAGAC
CTGGTCTTCACACTCGAAGATTTCGTTGGGGACTGGCGACAGACAGCCGGCTACAACCTGGACCAAGTCC
TTGAACAGGGAGGTGTGTCCAGTTTGTTTCAGAATCTCGGGGTGTCCGTAACTCCGATCCAAAGGATTGT
CCTGAGCGGTGAAAATGGGCTGAAGATCGACATCCATGTCATCATCCCGTATGAAGGTCTGAGCGGCGAC
CAAATGGGCCAGATCGAAAAAATTTTTAAGGTGGTGTACCCTGTGGATGATCATCACTTTAAGGTGATCC
TGCACTATGGCACACTGGTAATCGACGGGGTTACGCCGAACATGATCGACTATTTCGGACGGCCGTATGA
AGGCATCGCCGTGTTCGACGGCAAAAAGATCACTGTAACAGGGACCCTGTGGAACGGCAACAAAATTATC
GACGAGCGCCTGATCAACCCCGACGGCTCCCTGCTGTTCCGAGTAACCATCAACGGAGTGACCGGCTGGC
GGCTGTGCGAACGCATTCTGGCGTGAAAGCTTGGTACCGAGCTCGGATCCACTAGTCCAGTGTGGTGGAA
TTCTGCAGATATCCAGCACAGTGGCGGCCGCTCGAGTCTAGAATTCGATATCAAGCTTATCGATAATCAA
CCTCTGGATTACAAAATTTGTGAAAGATTGACTGGTATTCTTAACTATGTTGCTCCTTTTACGCTATGTG
GATACGCTGCTTTAATGCCTTTGTATCATGCTATTGCTTCCCGTATGGCTTTCATTTTCTCCTCCTTGTA
TAAATCCTGGTTGCTGTCTCTTTATGAGGAGTTGTGGCCCGTTGTCAGGCAACGTGGCGTGGTGTGCACT
GTGTTTGCTGACGCAACCCCCACTGGTTGGGGCATTGCCACCACCTGTCAGCTCCTTTCCGGGACTTTCG
CTTTCCCCCTCCCTATTGCCACGGCGGAACTCATCGCCGCCTGCCTTGCCCGCTGCTGGACAGGGGCTCG
GCTGTTGGGCACTGACAATTCCGTGGTGTTGTCGGGGAAATCATCGTCCTTTCCTTGGCTGCTCGCCTGT
GTTGCCACCTGGATTCTGCGCGGGACGTCCTTCTGCTACGTCCCTTCGGCCCTCAATCCAGCGGACCTTC
CTTCCCGCGGCCTGCTGCCGGCTCTGCGGCCTCTTCCGCGTCTTCGCCTTCGCCCTCAGACGAGTCGGAT
CTCCCTTTGGGCCGCCTCCCCGCATCGATACCGTCGACCTCGAGACCTAGAAAAACATGGAGCAATCACA
AGTAGCAATACAGCAGCTACCAATGCTGATTGTGCCTGGCTAGAAGCACAAGAGGAGGAGGAGGTGGGTT
TTCCAGTCACACCTCAGGTACCTTTAAGACCAATGACTTACAAGGCAGCTGTAGATCTTAGCCACTTTTT
AAAAGAAAAGGGGGGACTGGAAGGGCTAATTCACTCCCAACGAAGACAAGATATCCTTGATCTGTGGATC
TACCACACACAAGGCTACTTCCCTGATTGGCAGAACTACACACCAGGGCCAGGGATCAGATATCCACTGA
CCTTTGGATGGTGCTACAAGCTAGTACCAGTTGAGCAAGAGAAGGTAGAAGAAGCCAATGAAGGAGAGAA
CACCCGCTTGTTACACCCTGTGAGCCTGCATGGGATGGATGACCCGGAGAGAGAAGTATTAGAGTGGAGG
TTTGACAGCCGCCTAGCATTTCATCACATGGCCCGAGAGCTGCATCCGGACTGTACTGGGTCTCTCTGGT
TAGACCAGATCTGAGCCTGGGAGCTCTCTGGCTAACTAGGGAACCCACTGCTTAAGCCTCAATAAAGCTT
GCCTTGAGTGCTTCAAGTAGTGTGTGCCCGTCTGTTGTGTGACTCTGGTAACTAGAGATCCCTCAGACCC
TTTTAGTCAGTGTGGAAAATCTCTAGCAGGGCCCGTTTAAACCCGCTGATCAGCCTCGACTGTGCCTTCT
AGTTGCCAGCCATCTGTTGTTTGCCCCTCCCCCGTGCCTTCCTTGACCCTGGAAGGTGCCACTCCCACTG
TCCTTTCCTAATAAAATGAGGAAATTGCATCGCATTGTCTGAGTAGGTGTCATTCTATTCTGGGGGGTGG
GGTGGGGCAGGACAGCAAGGGGGAGGATTGGGAAGACAATAGCAGGCATGCTGGGGATGCGGTGGGCTCT
ATGGCTTCTGAGGCGGAAAGAACCAGCTGGGGCTCTAGGGGGTATCCCC
[124 nt withheld, positions 3550-3673]
C
[91 nt withheld, positions 3675-3765]
A
[49 nt withheld, positions 3767-3815]
CCTTTGACGTTGGAGTCCACGTTCTTT
[37 nt withheld, positions 3843-3879]
ACCCTATCTCGGTCTATTCTTTTGATTTATAAGGGATTTTGCCGATTTCGGCCTATTGGTTAAAAAATGA
GCTGATTTAACAAAAATTTAACGCGAATTAATTCTGTGGAATGTGTGTCAGTTAGGGTGTGGAAAGTCCC
CAGGCTCCCCAGCAGGCAGAAGTATGCAAAGCATGCATCTCAATTAGTCAGCAACCAGGTGTGGAAAGTC
CCCAGGCTCCCCAGCAGGCAGAAGTATGCAAAGCATGCATCTCAATTAGTCAGCAACCATAGTCCCGCCC
CTAACTCCGCCCATCCCGCCCCTAACTCCGCCCAGTTCCGCCCATTCTCCGCCCCATGGCTGACTAATTT
TTTTTATTTATGCAGAGGCCGAGGCCGCCTCTGCCTCTGAGCTATTCCAGAAGTAGTGAGGAGGCTTTTT
TGGAGGCCTAGGCTTTTGCAAAAAGCTCCCGGGAGCTTGTATATCCATTTTCGGATCTGATCAGCACGTG
TTGACAATTAATCATCGGCATAGTATATCGGCATAGTATAATACGACAAGGTGAGGAACTAAACCATGGC
CAAGTTGACCAGTGCCGTTCCGGTGCTCACCGCGCGCGACGTCGCCGGAGCGGTCGAGTTCTGGACCGAC
CGGCTCGGGTTCTCCCGGGACTTCGTGGAGGACGACTTCGCCGGTGTGGTCCGGGACGACGTGACCCTGT
TCATCAGCGCGGTCCAGGACCAGGTGGTGCCGGACAACACCCTGGCCTGGGTGTGGGTGCGCGGCCTGGA
CGAGCTGTACGCCGAGTGGTCGGAGGTCGTGTCCACGAACTTCCGGGACGCCTCCGGGCCGGCCATGACC
GAGATCGGCGAGCAGCCGTGGGGGCGGGAGTTCGCCCTGCGCGACCCGGCCGGCAACTGCGTGCACTTCG
TGGCCGAGGAGCAGGACTGACACGTGCTACGAGATTTCGATTCCACCGCCGCCTTCTATGAAAGGTTGGG
CTTCGGAATCGTTTTCCGGGACGCCGGCTGGATGATCCTCCAGCGCGGGGATCTCATGCTGGAGTTCTTC
GCCCACCCCAACTTGTTTATTGCAGCTTATAATGGTTACAAATAAAGCAATAGCATCACAAATTTCACAA
ATAAAGCATTTTTTTCACTGCATTCTAGTTGTGGTTTGTCCAAACTCATCAATGTATCTTATCATGTCTG
TATACCGTCGACCTCTAGCTAGAGCTTGGCGTAATCATGGTCATAGCTGTTTCCTGTGTGAAATTGTTAT
CCGCTCACAATTCCACACAACATACGAGCCGGAAGCATAAAGTGTAAAGCCTGGGGTGCCTAATGAGTGA
GCTAACTCACATTAATTGCGTTGCGCTCACTGCCCGCTTTCCAGTCGGGAAACCTGTCGTGCCAGCTGCA
TTAATGAATCGGCCAACGCGCGGGGAGAGGCGGTTTGCGTATTGGGCGCTCTTCCGCTTCCTCGCTCACT
GACTCGCTGCGCTCGGTCGTTCGGCTGCGGCGAGCGGTATCAGCTCACTCAAAGGCGGTAATACGGTTAT
CCACAGAATCAGGGGATAACGCAGGAAAGAACATGTGAGCAAAAGGCCAGCAAAAGGCCAGGAACCGTAA
AAAGGCCGCGTTGCTGGCGTTTTTCCATAGGCTCCGCCCCCCTGACGAGCATCACAAAAATCGACGCTCA
AGTCAGAGGTGGCGAAACCCGACAGGACTATAAAGATACCAGGCGTTTCCCCCTGGAAGCTCCCTCGTGC
GCTCTCCTGTTCCGACCCTGCCGCTTACCGGATACCTGTCCGCCTTTCTCCCTTCGGGAAGCGTGGCGCT
TTCTCATAGCTCACGCTGTAGGTATCTCAGTTCGGTGTAGGTCGTTCGCTCCAAGCTGGGCTGTGTGCAC
GAACCCCCCGTTCAGCCCGACCGCTGCGCCTTATCCGGTAACTATCGTCTTGAGTCCAACCCGGTAAGAC
ACGACTTATCGCCACTGGCAGCAGCCACTGGTAACAGGATTAGCAGAGCGAGGTATGTAGGCGGTGCTAC
AGAGTTCTTGAAGTGGTGGCCTAACTACGGCTACACTAGAAGAACAGTATTTGGTATCTGCGCTCTGCTG
AAGCCAGTTACCTTCGGAAAAAGAGTTGGTAGCTCTTGATCCGGCAAACAAACCACCGCTGGTAGCGGTG
GTTTTTTTGTTTGCAAGCAGCAGATTACGCGCAGAAAAAAAGGATCTCAAGAAGATCCTTTGATCTTTTC
TACGGGGTCTGACGCTCAGTGGAACGAAAACTCACGTTAAGGGATTTTGGTCATGAGATTATCAAAAAGG
ATCTTCACCTAGATCCTTTTAAATTAAAAATGAAGTTTTAAATCAATCTAAAGTATATATGAGTAAACTT
GGTCTGACAGTTACCAATGCTTAATCAGTGAGGCACCTATCTCAGCGATCTGTCTATTTCGTTCATCCAT
AGTTGCCTGACTCCCCGTCGTGTAGATAACTACGATACGGGAGGGCTTACCATCTGGCCCCAGTGCTGCA
ATGATACCGCGAGACCCACGCTCACCGGCTCCAGATTTATCAGCAATAAACCAGCCAGCCGGAAGGGCCG
AGCGCAGAAGTGGTCCTGCAACTTTATCCGCCTCCATCCAGTCTATTAATTGTTGCCGGGAAGCTAGAGT
AAGTAGTTCGCCAGTTAATAGTTTGCGCAACGTTGTTGCCATTGCTACAGGCATCGTGGTGTCACGCTCG
TCGTTTGGTATGGCTTCATTCAGCTCCGGTTCCCAACGATCAAGGCGAGTTACATGATCCCCCATGTTGT
GCAAAAAAGCGGTTAGCTCCTTCGGTCCTCCGATCGTTGTCAGAAGTAAGTTGGCCGCAGTGTTATCACT
CATGGTTATGGCAGCACTGCATAATTCTCTTACTGTCATGCCATCCGTAAGATGCTTTTCTGTGACTGGT
GAGTACTCAACCAAGTCATTCTGAGAATAGTGTATGCGGCGACCGAGTTGCTCTTGCCCGGCGTCAATAC
GGGATAATACCGCGCCACATAGCAGAACTTTAAAAGTGCTCATCATTGGAAAACGTTCTTCGGGGCGAAA
ACTCTCAAGGATCTTACCGCTGTTGAGATCCAGTTCGATGTAACCCACTCGTGCACCCAACTGATCTTCA
GCATCTTTTACTTTCACCAGCGTTTCTGGGTGAGCAAAAACAGGAAGGCAAAATGCCGCAAAAAAGGGAA
TAAGGGCGACACGGAAATGTTGAATACTCATACTCTTCCTTTTTCAATATTATTGAAGCATTTATCAGGG
TTATTGTCTCATGAGCGGATACATATTTGAATGTATTTAGAAAAATAAACAAATAGGGGTTCCGCGCACA
TTTCCCCGAAAAGTGCCACCTGACGTCGACGGATCGGGAGATCTCCCGATCCCCTATGGTGCACTCTCAG
TACAATCTGCTCTGATGCCGCATAGTTAAGCCAGTATCTGCTCCCTGCTTGTGTGTTGGAGGTCGCTGAG
TAGTGCGCGAGCAAAATTTAAGCTACAACAAGGCAAGGCTTGACCGACAATTGCATGAAGAATCTGCTTA
GGGTTAGGCGTTTTGCGCTGCTTCGCGATGTACGGGCCAGATATACGCGTTGACATTGATTATTGACTAG
TTATTAATAGTAATCAATTACGGGGTCATTAGTTCATAGCCCATATATGGAGTTCCGCGTTACATAACTT
ACGGTAAATGGCCCGCCTGGCTGACCGCCCAACGACCCCCGCCCATTGACGTCAATAATGACGTATGTTC
CCATAGTAACGCCAATAGGGACTTTCCATTGACGTCAATGGGTGGAGTATTTACGGTAAACTGCCCACTT
GGCAGTACATCAAGTGTATCATATGCCAAGTACGCCCCCTATTGACGTCAATGACGGTAAATGGCCCGCC
TGGCATTATGCCCAGTACATGACCTTATGGGACTTTCCTACTTGGCAGTACATCTACGTATTAGTCATCG
CTATTACCATGGTGATGCGGTTTTGGCAGTACATCAATGGGCGTGGATAGCGGTTTGACTCACGGGGATT
TCCAAGTCTCCACCCCATTGACGTCAATGGGAGTTTGTTTTGGCACCAAAATCAACGGGACTTTCCAAAA
TGTCGTAACAACTCCGCCCCATTGACGCAAATGGGCGGTAGGCGTGTACGGTGGGAGGTCTATATAAGCA
GCGCGTTTTGCCTGTACTGGGTCTCTCTGGTTAGACCAGATCTGAGCCTGGGAGCTCTCTGGCTAACTAG
GGAACCCACTGCTTAAGCCTCAATAAAGCTTGCCTTGAGTGCTTCAAGTAGTGTGTGCCCGTCTGTTGTG
TGACTCTGGTAACTAGAGATCCCTCAGACCCTTTTAGTCAGTGTGGAAAATCTCTAGCAGTGGCGCCCGA
ACAGGGACTTGAAAGCGAAAGGGAAACCAGAGGAGCTCTCTCGACGCAGGACTCGGCTTGCTGAAGCGCG
CACGGCAAGAGGCGAGGGGCGGCGACTGGTGAGTACGCCAAAAATTTTGACTAGCGGAGGCTAGAAGGAG
AGAGATGGGTGCGAGAGCGTCAGTATTAAGCGGGGGAGAATTAGATCGCGATGGGAAAAAATTCGGTTAA
GGCCAGGGGGAAAGAAAAAATATAAATTAAAACATATAGTATGGGCAAGCAGGGAGCTAGAACGATTCGC
AGTTAATCCTGGCCTGTTAGAAACATCAGAAGGCTGTAGACAAATACTGGGACAGCTACAACCATCCCTT
CAGACAGGATCAGAAGAACTTAGATCATTATATAATACAGTAGCAACCCTCTATTGTGTGCATCAAAGGA
TAGAGATAAAAGACACCAAGGAAGCTTTAGACAAGATAGAGGAAGAGCAAAACAAAAGTAAGACCACCGC
ACAGCAAGCGGCCGCTGATCTTCAGACCTGGAGGAGGAGATATGAGGGACAATTGGAGAAGTGAATTATA
TAAATATAAAGTAGTAAAAATTGAACCATTAGGAGTAGCACCCACCAAGGCAAAGAGAAGAGTGGTGCAG
AGAGAAAAAAGAGCAGTGGGAATAGGAGCTTTGTTCCTTGGGTTCTTGGGAGCAGCAGGAAGCACTATGG
GCGCAGCGTCAATGACGCTGACGGTACAGGCCAGACAATTATTGTCTGGTATAGTGCAGCAGCAGAACAA
TTTGCTGAGGGCTATTGAGGCGCAACAGCATCTGTTGCAACTCACAGTCTGGGGCATCAAGCAGCTCCAG
GCAAGAATCCTGGCTGTGGAAAGATACCTAAAGGATCAACAGCTCCTGGGGATTTGGGGTTGCTCTGGAA
AACTCATTTGCACCACTGCTGTGCCTTGGAATGCTAGTTGGAGTAATAAATCTCTGGAACAGATTTGGAA
TCACACGACCTGGATGGAGTGGGACAGAGAAATTAACAATTACACAAGCTTAATACACTCCTTAATTGAA
GAATCGCAAAACCAGCAAGAAAAGAATGAACAAGAATTATTGGAATTAGATAAATGGGCAAGTTTGTGGA
ATTGGTTTAACATAACAAATTGGCTGTGGTATATAAAATTATTCATAATGATAGTAGGAGGCTTGGTAGG
TTTAAGAATAGTTTTTGCTGTACTTTCTATAGTGAATAGAGTTAGGCAGGGATATTCACCATTATCGTTT
CAGACCCACCTCCCAACCCCGAGGGGACCCGACAGGCCCGAAGGAATAGAAGAAGAAGGTGGAGAGAGAG
ACAGAGACAGATCCATTCGATTAGTGAACGGATCGGCACTGCGTGCGCCAATTCTGCAGACAAATGGCAG
TATTCATCCACAATTTTAAAAGAAAAGGGGGGATTGGGGGGTACAGTGCAGGGGAAAGAATAGTAGACAT
AATAGCAACAGACATACAAACTAAAGAATTACAAAAACAAATTACAAAAATTCAAAATTTTCGGGTTTAT
T
